>Addgene plasmid #55632 | pAAV-Ef1a-mCherry-IRES-Cre | addgene full sequence | sequence record 218252 | Addgene NGS Result
GCCCGGGCGTCGGGCGACCTTTGGTCGCCCGGCCTCAGTGAGCGAGCGAGCGCGCAGAGAGGGAGTGGCC
AACTCCATCACTAGGGGTTCCTGCGGCCGCTCGGTCCGCACGTGGTTACCTACAAAATCAGAAGGACAGG
GAAGGGAGCAGTGGTTCACGCCTGTAATCCCAGCAATTTGGGAGGCCAAGGTGGGTAGATCACCTGAGAT
TAGGAGTTGGAGACCAGCCTGGCCAATATGGTGAAACCCCGTCTCTACCAAAAAAACAAAAATTAGCTGA
GCCTGGTCATGCATGCCTGGAATCCCAACAACTCGGGAGGCTGAGGCAGGAGAATCGCTTGAACCCAGGA
GGCGGAGATTGCAGTGAGCCAAGATTGTGCCACTGCACTCCAGCTTGGTTCCCAATAGACCCCGCAGGCC
CTACAGGTTGTCTTCCCAACTTGCCCCTTGCTCCATACCACCCCCCTCCACCCCATAATATTATAGAAGG
ACACCTAGTCAGACAAAATGATGCAACTTAATTTTATTAGGACAAGGCTGGTGGGCACTGGAGTGGCAAC
TTCCAGGGCCAGGAGAGGCACTGGGGAGGGGTCACAGGGATGCCACCCGTAGATCTCTCGAGCAGCGCTC
GGTATCGATGCGGGGAGGCGGCCCAAAGGGAGATCCGACTCGTCTGAGGGCGAAGGCGAAGACGCGGAAG
AGGCCGCAGAGCCGGCAGCAGGCCGCGGGAAGGAAGGTCCGCTGGATTGAGGGCCGAAGGGACGTAGCAG
AAGGACGTCCCGCGCAGAATCCAGGTGGCAACATAGGCGAGCAGCCAAGGAAAGGACGATGATTTCCCCG
ACAACACCACGGAATTGTCAGTGCCCAACAGCCGAGCCCCTGTCCAGCAGCGGGCAAGGCAGGCGGCGAT
GAGTTCCGCCGTGGCAATAGGGAGGGGGAAAGCGAAAGTCCCGGAAAGGAGCTGACAGGTGGTGGCAATG
CCCCAACCAGTGGGGGTTGCGTCAGCAAACACAGTGCACACCACGCCACGTTGCCTGACAACGGGCCACA
ACTCCTCATAAAGAGACAGCAACCAGGATTTATACAAGGAGGAGAAAATGAAAGCCATACGGGAAGCAAT
AGCATGATACAAAGGCATTAAAGCAGCGTATCCACATAGCGTAAAAGGAGCAACATAGTTAAGAATACCA
GTCAATCTTTCACAAATTTTGTAATCCAGAGGTTGATTATCGATAAGCTTGATATCGAATTCAGTCACCA
TCTTCGAGCAGTCTCACCATGGCCCCGGTTTCAGAGTCAAGATTGCGGATATAGTTCATAACGATGTTCA
CATTTGTCCAACCTCCAGCTTGCATAATCTCTGGTATGGAGACTCCTGCCCGCGCCATGTCTCGTGCGGC
CCCCACCCTAGCAGAATGACCTGACCAGGCGAGATACCTCTGGCCACTGTCATCCTTGGCTCCGTATATG
AGTCGGTGGGTTGCCTCAAAGATCCCTTCAAGGGCCCGTGTACTCAATTGGCTGGTGGCAGAGGGCGCGG
CGACTCCGTTTTTTCTCACTCGACAGAACAAGTAATTATTAGGGTCGTCAGCCACGCCGGACACTGAGAT
CCATCTTTCCACCAGCTTCGTTACGCCCAGGGACAAGGCCTTTTCAACGCCAGCGGTGCTGACCAATGTC
TTTGTGCGTCCAATATGAATAAGCATCCGGCCGCCGTCCGTTCGACTGATGTCTTTCACTCTGATCCGGG
CGATCTCAGCTATGCGCAGAAGTGTGTTATATGCAATTCCCAGAAATGCGAGGTTCCTGATGTCCTGGCA
CCGATCGCTGTTCTCCATCAGGGATCTGACCTGGTCGAAATCAGTCCGCTCAAAAGCGAGAGCCTGCTTA
GCCCTCTCACCCGCATCTACGTTTTCCTTTCTAATTCTCCTCATAACAAGGGAGACTGCGTTTGAATCGC
TAGGCCGGGGGAGCCCGCTGCGTCGATGCAGCATATTCAGTTGGCCCAAGTGCTGCTGGATAGTCTTGAC
AGCCAGCCCTCTTGCCTGGAGATACAGCAGGTAATCGCGCACGTCCTCCGGCTCGGCGGGGAACCATTTG
CGATTGTTCAGCTTACACCAGGCTGCCCAGGATCGGCACACGCTAAGCAGCATTTTCCAGGTGTGTTCAG
AAAACGCCTGTCTATCCCTAAACATATCCATGAGATTTTTCCTGACCTCATCGCTAGTGGCATCTACTGG
CAGCGCAGGGAGGTTCTGGTGAACAGTCAGGAGATTGGACACCTTCCTCTTCTTCTTGGGCATGGTTGTG
GCCATATTATCATCGTGTTTTTCAAAGGAAAACCACGTCCCCGTGGTTCGGGGGGCCTAGACGTTTTTTT
AACCTCGACTAAACACATGTAAAGCATGTGCACCGAGGCCCCAGATCAGATCCCATACAATGGGGTACCT
TCTGGGCATCCTTCAGCCCCTTGTTGAATACGCTTGAGGAGAGCCATTTGACTCTTTCCACAACTATCCA
ACTCACAACGTGGCACTGGGGTTGTGCCGCCTTTGCAGGTGTATCTTATACACGTGGCTTTTGGCCGCAG
AGGCACCTGTCGCCAGGTGGGGGGTTCCGCTGCCTGCAAAGGGTCGCTACAGACGTTGTTTGTCTTCAAG
AAGCTTCCAGAGGAACTGCTTCCTTCACGACATTCAACAGACCTTGCATTCCTTTGGCGAGAGGGGAAAG
ACCCCTAGGAATGCTCGTCAAGAAGACAGGGCCAGGTTTCCGGGCCCTCACATTGCCAAAAGACGGCAAT
ATGGTGGAAAATAACATATAGACAAACGCACACCGGCCTTATTCCAAGCGGCTTCGGCCAGTAACGTTAG
GGGGGGGCGCGCCTTACTTGTACAGCTCGTCCATGCCGCCGGTGGAGTGGCGGCCCTCGGCGCGTTCGTA
CTGTTCCACGATGGTGTAGTCCTCGTTGTGGGAGGTGATGTCCAACTTGATGTTGACGTTGTAGGCGCCG
GGCAGCTGCACGGGCTTCTTGGCCTTGTAGGTGGTCTTGACCTCAGCGTCGTAGTGGCCGCCGTCCTTCA
GCTTCAGCCTCTGCTTGATCTCGCCCTTCAGGGCGCCGTCCTCGGGGTACATCCGCTCGGAGGAGGCCTC
CCAGCCCATGGTCTTCTTCTGCATTACGGGGCCGTCGGAGGGGAAGTTGGTGCCGCGCAGCTTCACCTTG
TAGATGAACTCGCCGTCCTGCAGGGAGGAGTCCTGGGTCACGGTCACCACGCCGCCGTCCTCGAAGTTCA
TCACGCGCTCCCACTTGAAGCCCTCGGGGAAGGACAGCTTCAAGTAGTCGGGGATGTCGGCGGGGTGCTT
CACGTAGGCCTTGGAGCCGTACATGAACTGAGGGGACAGGATGTCCCAGGCGAAGGGCAGGGGGCCACCC
TTGGTCACCTTCAGCTTGGCGGTCTGGGTGCCCTCGTAGGGGCGGCCCTCGCCCTCGCCCTCGATCTCGA
ACTCGTGGCCGTTCACGGAGCCCTCCATGTGCACCTTGAAGCGCATGAACTCCTTGATGATGGCCATGTT
ATCCTCCTCGCCCTTGCTCACGGATCCGGTACCTCACGACACCTGAAATGGAAGAAAAAAACTTTGAACC
ACTGTCTGAGGCTTGAGAATGAACCAAGATCCAAACTCAAAAAGGGCAAATTCCAAGGAGAATTACATCA
AGTGCCAAGCTGGCCTAACTTCAGTCTCCACCCACTCAGTGTGGGGAAACTCCATCGCATAAAACCCCTC
CCCCCAACCTAAAGACGACGTACTCCAAAAGCTCGAGAACTAATCGAGGTGCCTGGACGGCGCCCGGTAC
TCCGTGGAGTCACATGAAGCGACGGCTGAGGACGGAAAGGCCCTTTTCCTTTGTGTGGGTGACTCACCCG
CCCGCTCTCCCGAGCGCCGCGTCCTCCATTTTGAGCTCCCTGCAGCAGGGCCGGGAAGCGGCCATCTTTC
CGCTCACGCAACTGGTGCCGACCGGGCCAGCCTTGCCGCCCAGGGCGGGGCGATACACGGCGGCGCGAGG
CCAGGCACCAGAGCAGGCCGGCCAGCTTGAGACTACCCCCGTCCGATTCTCGGTGGCCGCGCTCGCAGGC
CCCGCCTCGCCGAACATGTGCGCTGGGACGCACGGGCCCCGTCGCCGCCCGCGGCCCCAAAAACCGAAAT
ACCAGTGTGCAGATCTTGGCCCGCATTTACAAGACTATCTTGCCAGAAAAAAAGCGTCGCAGCAGGTCAT
CAAAAATTTTAAATGGCTAGAGACTTATCGAAAGCAGCGAGACAGGCGCGAAGGTGCCACCAGATTCGCA
CGCGGCGGCCCCAGCGCCCAGGCCAGGCCTCAACTCAAGCACGAGGCGAAGGGGCTCCTTAAGCGCAAGG
CCTCGAACTCTCCCACCCACTTCCAACCCGAAGCTCGGGATCAAGAATCACGTACTGCAGCCAGGTGGAA
GTAATTCAAGGCACGCAAGGGCCATAACCCGTAAAGAGGCCAGGCCCGCGGGAACCACACACGGCACTTA
CCTGTGTTCTGGCGGCAAACCCGTTGCGAAAAAGAACGTTCACGGCGACTACTGCACTTATATACGGTTC
TCCCCCACCCTCGGGAAAAAGGCGGAGCCAGTACACGACATCACTTTCCCAGTTTACCCCGCGCCACCTT
CTCTAGGCACCGGTTCAATTGCCGACCCCTCCCCCCAACTTCTCGGGGACTGTGGGCGATGTGCGCTCTG
CCCACTGACGGGCACCGGAGCCAATTCCCACTCCTTTCAAGACCTAGAAGGTCCATTAGCTGCAAAGATT
CCTCTCTGTTTAAAACTTTATCCATCTTTGCAAAGCTTACGCGTGCGGCCGCAGGAACCCCTAGTGATGG
AGTTGGCCACTCCCTCTCTGCGCGCTCGCTCGCTCACTGAGGCCGGGCGACCAAAGGTCGCCCGACGCCC
GGGCGGCCTCAGTGAGCGAGCGAGCGCGCAGCTGCCTGCAGGACATGTGAGCAAAAGGCCAGCAAAAGGC
CAGGAACCGTAAAAAGGCCGCGTTGCTGGCGTTTTTCCATAGGCTCCGCCCCCCTGACGAGCATCACAAA
AATCGACGCTCAAGTCAGAGGTGGCGAAACCCGACAGGACTATAAAGATACCAGGCGTTTCCCCCTGGAA
GCTCCCTCGTGCGCTCTCCTGTTCCGACCCTGCCGCTTACCGGATACCTGTCCGCCTTTCTCCCTTCGGG
AAGCGTGGCGCTTTCTCATAGCTCACGCTGTAGGTATCTCAGTTCGGTGTAGGTCGTTCGCTCCAAGCTG
GGCTGTGTGCACGAACCCCCCGTTCAGCCCGACCGCTGCGCCTTATCCGGTAACTATCGTCTTGAGTCCA
ACCCGGTAAGACACGACTTATCGCCACTGGCAGCAGCCACTGGTAACAGGATTAGCAGAGCGAGGTATGT
AGGCGGTGCTACAGAGTTCTTGAAGTGGTGGCCTAACTACGGCTACACTAGAAGAACAGTATTTGGTATC
TGCGCTCTGCTGAAGCCAGTTACCTTCGGAAAAAGAGTTGGTAGCTCTTGATCCGGCAAACAAACCACCG
CTGGTAGCGGTGGTTTTTTTGTTTGCAAGCAGCAGATTACGCGCAGAAAAAAAGGATCTCAAGAAGATCC
TTTGATCTTTTCTACGGGGTCTGACGCTCAGTGGAACGAAAACTCACGTTAAGGGATTTTGGTCATGAGA
TTATCAAAAAGGATCTTCACCTAGATCCTTTTAAATTAAAAATGAAGTTTTAAATCAATCTAAAGTATAT
ATGAGTAAACTTGGTCTGACAGTTACCAATGCTTAATCAGTGAGGCACCTATCTCAGCGATCTGTCTATT
TCGTTCATCCATAGTTGCCTGACTCCCCGTCGTGTAGATAACTACGATACGGGAGGGCTTACCATCTGGC
CCCAGTGCTGCAATGATACCGCGAGACCCACGCTCACCGGCTCCAGATTTATCAGCAATAAACCAGCCAG
CCGGAAGGGCCGAGCGCAGAAGTGGTCCTGCAACTTTATCCGCCTCCATCCAGTCTATTAATTGTTGCCG
GGAAGCTAGAGTAAGTAGTTCGCCAGTTAATAGTTTGCGCAACGTTGTTGCCATTGCTACAGGCATCGTG
GTGTCACGCTCGTCGTTTGGTATGGCTTCATTCAGCTCCGGTTCCCAACGATCAAGGCGAGTTACATGAT
CCCCCATGTTGTGCAAAAAAGCGGTTAGCTCCTTCGGTCCTCCGATCGTTGTCAGAAGTAAGTTGGCCGC
AGTGTTATCACTCATGGTTATGGCAGCACTGCATAATTCTCTTACTGTCATGCCATCCGTAAGATGCTTT
TCTGTGACTGGTGAGTACTCAACCAAGTCATTCTGAGAATAGTGTATGCGGCGACCGAGTTGCTCTTGCC
CGGCGTCAATACGGGATAATACCGCGCCACATAGCAGAACTTTAAAAGTGCTCATCATTGGAAAACGTTC
TTCGGGGCGAAAACTCTCAAGGATCTTACCGCTGTTGAGATCCAGTTCGATGTAACCCACTCGTGCACCC
AACTGATCTTCAGCATCTTTTACTTTCACCAGCGTTTCTGGGTGAGCAAAAACAGGAAGGCAAAATGCCG
CAAAAAAGGGAATAAGGGCGACACGGAAATGTTGAATACTCATACTCTTCCTTTTTCAATATTATTGAAG
CATTTATCAGGGTTATTGTCTCATGAGCGGATACATATTTGAATGTATTTAGAAAAATAAACAAATAGGG
GTTCCGCGCACATTTCCCCGAAAAGTGCCACCTGACGTCTAAGAAACCATTATTATCATGACATTAACCT
ATAAAAATAGGCGTATCACGAGGCCCTTTCGTCTCGCGCGTTTCGGTGATGACGGTGAAAACCTCTGACA
CATGCAGCTCCCGGAGACGGTCACAGCTTGTCTGTAAGCGGATGCCGGGAGCAGACAAGCCCGTCAGGGC
GCGTCAGCGGGTGTTGGCGGGTGTCGGGGCTGGCTTAACTATGCGGCATCAGAGCAGATTGTACTGAGAG
TGCACCATAAAATTGTAAACGTTAATATTTTGTTAAAATTCGCGTTAAATTTTTGTTAAATCAGCTCATT
TTTTAACCAATAGACCGAAATCGGCAAAATCCCTTATAAATCAAAAGAATAGCCCGAGATAGAGT
[37 nt withheld, positions 7206-7242]
AAAGAACGTGGACTCCAACGTCAAAGG
[141 nt withheld, positions 7270-7410]
G
[46 nt withheld, positions 7412-7457]
A
[95 nt withheld, positions 7459-7553]
TATGCGGTGTGAAATACCGCACAGATGCGTAAGGAGAAAATACCGCATCAGGCGCCCCTGCAGGCAGCTG
CGCGCTCGCTCGCTCACTGAGGCCGCCCGGGCAAA
Features (pLannotate 1.2.2; 18 found; start..end, strand, type, name):
    132..608     -  polyA_signal   hGH poly(A) signal: human growth hormone polyadenylation signal
    640..1228    -  misc_feature   WPRE: woodchuck hepatitis virus posttranscriptional regulatory element
   1228..1252    -  misc_feature   MCS (fragment): pBluescript multiple cloning site
   1254..2279    -  CDS            cre: RECR_BPP1 - Experimental evidence at protein level: Swiss-Prot protein existence level 1. Catalyzes site-specific recombination between two 34-base- pair LOXP sites. Its role is to maintain the phage genome as a monomeric unit-copy plasmid in the lysogenic state. From Escherichia phage P1 (Bacteriophage P1).
   2317..2779    -  misc_feature   IRES: internal ribosome entry site (IRES) of the encephalomyocarditis virus (EMCV)
   2885..3591    -  CDS            mCherry (fragment): monomeric derivative of DsRed fluorescent protein (Shaner et al., 2004) mammalian codon-optimized
   3604..4782    -  promoter       EF-1α promoter: strong constitutive promoter for human elongation factor EF-1α
   4789..4855    -  CDS            small t antigen (fragment): SV40 (simian virus 40) small t antigen
   4918..4945    -  repeat_region  AAV2 ITR (fragment): inverted terminal repeat of adeno-associated virus serotype 2 inverted
   4974..5001    -  repeat_region  AAV2 ITR (fragment): inverted terminal repeat of adeno-associated virus serotype 2 inverted
   5074..5662    -  rep_origin     ori: high-copy-number ColE1/pMB1/pBR322/pUC origin of replication
   5833..6693    -  CDS            AmpR: β-lactamase; bla; confers resistance to ampicillin, carbenicillin, and related antibiotics
   6694..6798    -  promoter       AmpR promoter: bla
   6893..6928    +  CDS            rop (fragment): Rop protein, which maintains plasmids at low copy number; rop
   7030..7079    +  misc_feature   bom (fragment): basis of mobility region from pBR322
   7080..7535    -  rep_origin     f1 ori (sequence partly withheld): f1 bacteriophage origin of replication; arrow indicates direction of (+) strand synthesis
   7554..7605    +  misc_feature   bom (fragment): basis of mobility region from pBR322
   7610..92      -  repeat_region  AAV2 ITR (across the origin): inverted terminal repeat of adeno-associated virus serotype 2 inverted
