[The description below was written by a language model from this plasmid's Addgene catalogue record and pLannotate feature annotations shown in this document.]
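Description:
pAAV-Ef1a-mCherry-IRES-Cre is an adeno-associated virus transfer plasmid for constitutive co-expression of a red fluorescent marker and Cre recombinase in mammalian cells. It is about 7.7 kb and is maintained in E. coli through a high-copy ColE1/pUC-type origin with ampicillin selection (AmpR under its own bla promoter). An f1 phage origin is also present. Short annotated fragments of rop, bom and SV40 small t antigen appear to be backbone remnants rather than functional elements. The expression cassette is bounded by AAV2 inverted terminal repeats, the cis elements needed for replication and packaging of the intervening DNA into AAV particles. One ITR is annotated intact across the sequence origin, while the other is detected only as two short fragments, which may reflect the difficulty of sequencing and annotating these structured repeats.

Between the ITRs, the human EF-1α promoter drives a single bicistronic transcript. mCherry is translated first by cap-dependent initiation. An EMCV internal ribosome entry site then allows independent translation of the downstream Cre coding sequence, so the two proteins are made separately rather than as a fusion, and red fluorescence marks the cells that express the recombinase. A WPRE after Cre enhances transcript stability and expression, and the human growth hormone polyadenylation signal terminates the message.

The stated purpose is Cre expression in mammalian cells. By plasmid transfection or AAV delivery, it can supply Cre to recombine loxP-flanked or Cre-dependent inverted cassettes. It was deposited with work on recombinase-based Boolean targeting of cell populations, and the record notes viral preparations in AAV8 and retrograde AAV capsids.
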