Addgene plasmid #55632: pAAV-Ef1a-mCherry-IRES-Cre
Purpose: Expresses Cre in Mammalian Cells
Depositing lab: Karl Deisseroth. Publication: Targeting cells with single vectors using multiple-feature Boolean logic. Fenno LE, Mattis J, Ramakrishnan C, Hyun M, Lee SY, He M, Tucciarone J, Selimbeyoglu A, Berndt A, Grosenick L, Zalocusky KA, Bernstein H, Swanson H, Perry C, Diester I, Boyce FM, Bass CE, Neve R, Huang ZJ, Deisseroth K. Nat Methods. 2014 Jul;11(7):763-72. doi: 10.1038/nmeth.2996. Epub 2014 Jun 8. PubMed 24908100.
Backbone
  Vector backbone: AAV
  Backbone size w/o insert (bp): 5315
  Total vector size (bp): 7667
  Vector type: Mammalian Expression, AAV
Growth in bacteria
  Bacterial resistance: Ampicillin, 100 μg/mL
  Growth temperature: 37°C
  Growth strain: NEB Stable
  Copy number: High Copy
Gene/Insert 1
  Gene/Insert name: mCherry
  Insert size (bp): 708
  Promoter: Ef1a
  Cloning method: Restriction Enzyme; 5′ cloning site BamHI (not destroyed); 3′ cloning site AscI (not destroyed)
  Sequencing primers: 5′ CACCCACACAAAGGAAAAGGGCC; 3′ CTTATACACGTGGCTTTTGG
Gene/Insert 2
  Gene/Insert name: Cre
  Species: Synthetic
  Insert size (bp): 1053
  Promoter: Ef1a/IRES
  Cloning method: Restriction Enzyme; 5′ cloning site AscI (not destroyed); 3′ cloning site EcoR1 (not destroyed)
  Sequencing primers: 5′ aaccccccacctggcgacag; 3′ GCAATAGCATGATACAAAGG
Terms and licenses: Academic/Nonprofit Terms; Industry Terms: Not Available to Industry
How to cite: pAAV-Ef1a-mCherry-IRES-Cre was a gift from Karl Deisseroth (Addgene plasmid # 55632 ; http://n2t.net/addgene:55632 ; RRID:Addgene_55632) For viral preps, please replace (Addgene plasmid # 55632) in the above sentence with: (Addgene viral prep # 55632-AAV8) or (Addgene viral prep # 55632-AAVrg)
