>Addgene plasmid #55632 | pAAV-Ef1a-mCherry-IRES-Cre | addgene partial sequence | sequence record 92152 | EF1a-F 5'-TCAAGCCTCAGACAGTGGTTC-3'
GTGTCGTGAGGTACCGGATCCGTGAGCAAGGGCGAGGAGGATAACATGGCCATCATCAAGGAGTTCATGC
GCTTCAAGGTGCACATGGAGGGCTCCGTGAACGGCCACGAGTTCGAGATCGAGGGCGAGGGCGAGGGCCG
CCCCTACGAGGGCACCCAGACCGCCAAGCTGAAGGTGACCAAGGGTGGCCCCCTGCCCTTCGCCTGGGAC
ATCCTGTCCCCTCAGTTCATGTACGGCTCCAAGGCCTACGTGAAGCACCCCGCCGACATCCCCGACTACT
TGAAGCTGTCCTTCCCCGAGGGCTTCAAGTGGGAGCGCGTGATGAACTTCGAGGACGGCGGCGTGGTGAC
CGTGACCCAGGACTCCTCCCTGCAGGACGGCGAGTTCATCTACAAGGTGAAGCTGCGCGGCACCAACTTC
CCCTCCGACGGCCCCGTAATGCAGAAGAAGACCATGGGCTGGGAGGCCTCCTCCGAGCGGATGTACCCCG
AGGACGGCGCCCTGAAGGGCGAGATCAAGCAGAGGCTGAAGCTGAAGGACGGCGGCCACTACGACGCTGA
GGTCAAGACCACCTACAAGGCCAAGAAGCCCGTGCAGCTGCCCGGCGCCTACAACGTCAACATCAAGTTG
GACATCACCTCCCACAACGAGGACTACACCATCGTGGAACAGTACGAACGCGCCGAGGGCCGCCACTCCA
