>Addgene plasmid #55632 | pAAV-Ef1a-mCherry-IRES-Cre | addgene partial sequence | sequence record 92154 | IRES-F 5'-TGGCTCTCCTCAAGCGTATT-3'
GTATGGGATCTGATCTGGGGCCTCGGTGCACATGCTTTACATGTGTTTAGTCGAGGTTAAAAAAACGTCT
AGGCCCCCCGAACCACGGGGACGTGGTTTTCCTTTGAAAAACACGATGATAATATGGCCACAACCATGCC
CAAGAAGAAGAGGAAGGTGTCCAATCTCCTGACTGTTCACCAGAACCTCCCTGCGCTGCCAGTAGATGCC
ACTAGCGATGAGGTCAGGAAAAATCTCATGGATATGTTTAGGGATAGACAGGCGTTTTCTGAACACACCT
GGAAAATGCTGCTTAGCGTGTGCCGATCCTGGGCAGCCTGGTGTAAGCTGAACAATCGCAAATGGTTCCC
CGCCGAGCCGGAGGACGTGCGCGATTACCTGCTGTATCTCCAGGCAAGAGGGCTGGCTGTCAAGACTATC
CAGCAGCACTTGGGCCAACTGAATATGCTGCATCGACGCAGCGGGCTCCCCCGGCCTAGCGATTCAAACG
CAGTCTCCCTTGTTATGAGGAGAATTAGAAAGGAAAACGTAGATGCGGGTGAGAGGGCTAAGCAGGCTCT
CGCTTTTGAGCGGACTGATTTCG
